>Addgene plasmid #126084 | pBbA11a-RFP | addgene full sequence | sequence record 246720 | Addgene NGS Result
GACGTCTTTACGGCTAGCTCAGTCCTAGGTATTATGCTAGCAGGTTTAATCGAATTCAAAAGATCTTTTA
AGAAGGAGATATACATATGGCGAGTAGCGAAGACGTTATCAAAGAGTTCATGCGTTTCAAAGTTCGTATG
GAAGGTTCCGTTAACGGTCACGAGTTCGAAATCGAAGGTGAAGGTGAAGGTCGTCCGTACGAAGGTACCC
AGACCGCTAAACTGAAAGTTACCAAAGGTGGTCCGCTGCCGTTCGCTTGGGACATCCTGTCCCCGCAGTT
CCAGTACGGTTCCAAAGCTTACGTTAAACACCCGGCTGACATCCCGGACTACCTGAAACTGTCCTTCCCG
GAAGGTTTCAAATGGGAACGTGTTATGAACTTCGAAGACGGTGGTGTTGTTACCGTTACCCAGGACTCCT
CCCTGCAAGACGGTGAGTTCATCTACAAAGTTAAACTGCGTGGTACCAACTTCCCGTCCGACGGTCCGGT
TATGCAGAAAAAAACCATGGGTTGGGAAGCTTCCACCGAACGTATGTACCCGGAAGACGGTGCTCTGAAA
GGTGAAATCAAAATGCGTCTGAAACTGAAAGACGGTGGTCACTACGACGCTGAAGTTAAAACCACCTACA
TGGCTAAAAAACCGGTTCAGCTGCCGGGTGCTTACAAAACCGACATCAAACTGGACATCACCTCCCACAA
CGAAGACTACACCATCGTTGAACAGTACGAACGTGCTGAAGGTCGTCACTCCACCGGTGCTTAAGGATCC
AAACTCGAGTAAGGATCTCCAGGCATCAAATAAAACGAAAGGCTCAGTCGAAAGACTGGGCCTTTCGTTT
TATCTGTTGTTTGTCGGTGAACGCTCTCTACTAGAGTCACACTGGCTCACCTTCGGGTGGGCCTTTCTGC
GTTTATACCTAGGGATATATTCCGCTTCCTCGCTCACTGACTCGCTACGCTCGGTCGTTCGACTGCGGCG
AGCGGAAATGGCTTACGAACGGGGCGGAGATTTCCTGGAAGATGCCAGGAAGATACTTAACAGGGAAGTG
AGAGGGCCGCGGCAAAGCCGTTTTTCCATAGGCTCCGCCCCCCTGACAAGCATCACGAAATCTGACGCTC
AAATCAGTGGTGGCGAAACCCGACAGGACTATAAAGATACCAGGCGTTTCCCCCTGGCGGCTCCCTCGTG
CGCTCTCCTGTTCCTGCCTTTCGGTTTACCGGTGTCATTCCGCTGTTATGGCCGCGTTTGTCTCATTCCA
CGCCTGACACTCAGTTCCGGGTAGGCAGTTCGCTCCAAGCTGGACTGTATGCACGAACCCCCCGTTCAGT
CCGACCGCTGCGCCTTATCCGGTAACTATCGTCTTGAGTCCAACCCGGAAAGACATGCAAAAGCACCACT
GGCAGCAGCCACTGGTAATTGATTTAGAGGAGTTAGTCTTGAAGTCATGCGCCGGTTAAGGCTAAACTGA
AAGGACAAGTTTTGGTGACTGCGCTCCTCCAAGCCAGTTACCTCGGTTCAAAGAGTTGGTAGCTCAGAGA
ACCTTCGAAAAACCGCCCTGCAAGGCGGTTTTTTCGTTTTCAGAGCAAGAGATTACGCGCAGACCAAAAC
GATCTCAAGAAGATCATCTTATTAATCAGATAAAATATTTCTAGATTTCAGTGCAATTTATCTCTTCAAA
TGTAGCACCTGAAGTCAGCCCCATACGATATAAGTTGTTACTAGTGCTTGGATTCTCACCAATAAAAAAC
GCCCGGCGGCAACCGAGCGTTCTGAACAAATCCAGATGGAGTTCTGAGGTCATTACTGGATCTATCAACA
GGAGTCCAAGCGAGCTCGTAAACTTGGTCTGACAGTTACCAATGCTTAATCAGTGAGGCACCTATCTCAG
CGATCTGTCTATTTCGTTCATCCATAGTTGCCTGACTCCCCGTCGTGTAGATAACTACGATACGGGAGGG
CTTACCATCTGGCCCCAGTGCTGCAATGATACCGCGAGACCCACGCTCACCGGCTCCAGATTTATCAGCA
ATAAACCAGCCAGCCGGAAGGGCCGAGCGCAGAAGTGGTCCTGCAACTTTATCCGCCTCCATCCAGTCTA
TTAATTGTTGCCGGGAAGCTAGAGTAAGTAGTTCGCCAGTTAATAGTTTGCGCAACGTTGTTGCCATTGC
TACAGGCATCGTGGTGTCACGCTCGTCGTTTGGTATGGCTTCATTCAGCTCCGGTTCCCAACGATCAAGG
CGAGTTACATGATCCCCCATGTTGTGCAAAAAAGCGGTTAGCTCCTTCGGTCCTCCGATCGTTGTCAGAA
GTAAGTTGGCCGCAGTGTTATCACTCATGGTTATGGCAGCACTGCATAATTCTCTTACTGTCATGCCATC
CGTAAGATGCTTTTCTGTGACTGGTGAGTACTCAACCAAGTCATTCTGAGAATAGTGTATGCGGCGACCG
AGTTGCTCTTGCCCGGCGTCAATACGGGATAATACCGCGCCACATAGCAGAACTTTAAAAGTGCTCATCA
TTGGAAAACGTTCTTCGGGGCGAAAACTCTCAAGGATCTTACCGCTGTTGAGATCCAGTTCGATGTAACC
CACTCGTGCACCCAACTGATCTTCAGCATCTTTTACTTTCACCAGCGTTTCTGGGTGAGCAAAAACAGGA
AGGCAAAATGCCGCAAAAAAGGGAATAAGGGCGACACGGAAATGTTGAATACTCATACTCTTCCTTTTTC
AATATTATTGAAGCATTTATCAGGGTTATTGTCTCATGAGCGGATACATATTTGAATGTATTTAGAAAAA
TAAACAAATAGGGGTTCCGCGCACATTTCCCCGAAAAGTGCCACCT
Features (pLannotate 1.2.2; 9 found; start..end, strand, type, name):
     13..41      +  promoter       J23119 promoter (fragment): bacterial promoter (Registry of Standard Biological Parts BBa J23119)
     87..764     +  CDS            mRFP1: monomeric derivative of DsRed (Campbell et al., 2002)
    797..868     +  terminator     rrnB T1 terminator: transcription terminator T1 from the E. coli rrnB gene
    884..911     +  terminator     T7Te terminator: phage T7 early transcription terminator
    930..985     -  rep_origin     RSF ori (fragment): Plasmids containing the RSF 1030 origin of replication can be propagated in E. coli cells that contain additional plasmids with compatible origins.
   1073..1618    -  rep_origin     p15A ori: Plasmids containing the medium-copy-number p15A origin of replication can be propagated in E. coli cells that contain a second plasmid with the ColE1 origin.
   1732..1826    -  terminator     lambda t0 terminator: transcription terminator from phage lambda
   1856..2716    -  CDS            AmpR: β-lactamase; bla; confers resistance to ampicillin, carbenicillin, and related antibiotics
   2717..2821    -  promoter       AmpR promoter: bla
