[The description below was written by a language model from this plasmid's Addgene catalogue record and pLannotate feature annotations shown in this document.]
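Description:
pBbA11a-RFP is a small (about 2.8 kb) bacterial expression plasmid from the pBb BglBrick-compatible vector family, built for constitutive gene expression in Escherichia coli and used in synthetic biology. It is maintained through a p15A origin of replication, which is compatible with ColE1-type plasmids in the same cell, and selected with ampicillin via a β-lactamase (AmpR) gene driven by its own bla promoter and followed by the lambda t0 terminator. The catalogue entry lists the plasmid as high copy, whereas p15A is generally regarded as a medium-copy origin; the record does not resolve this difference. A short fragment annotated as RSF ori lies next to the p15A region and is probably just a partial sequence match, not a second functional origin.

The payload is a 678 bp synthetic RFP coding sequence, identified in the feature table as mRFP1, the monomeric derivative of DsRed. According to the catalogue it is transcribed from the constitutive promoter J23150. The automated annotation labels the short promoter region upstream of the reporter as a fragment of J23119, which is consistent with the two being closely related members of the same Registry promoter series. Transcription is stopped downstream by a tandem rrnB T1 and T7Te terminator pair, insulating the origin and marker from read-through. No inducer or repressor gene is annotated, in keeping with constitutive expression.

The RFP serves as a fluorescent readout of promoter and vector strength and as a placeholder that can be exchanged for a gene of interest using BglBrick-style cloning. The plasmid belongs to a set of characterised vectors associated with a tool for selecting and predicting E. coli expression vector performance.
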