Addgene plasmid #126084: pBbA11a-RFP
Purpose: Constitutive expression vector for Escherichia coli. BglBrick compatible.
Depositing lab: Nigel Scrutton. Depositing organization: University of Manchester. Publication: SelProm: A Queryable and Predictive Expression Vector Selection Tool for Escherichia coli. Jervis AJ, Carbonell P, Taylor S, Sung R, Dunstan MS, Robinson CJ, Breitling R, Takano E, Scrutton NS. ACS Synth Biol. 2019 Mar 18. doi: 10.1021/acssynbio.8b00399. PubMed 30870592.
Backbone
  Vector backbone: pBb
  Backbone size w/o insert (bp): 2168
  Vector type: Bacterial Expression, Synthetic Biology
Growth in bacteria
  Bacterial resistance: Ampicillin, 100 μg/mL
  Growth temperature: 37°C
  Growth strain: DH5alpha
  Copy number: High Copy
Gene/Insert
  Gene/Insert name: RFP
  Species: Synthetic
  Insert size (bp): 678
  Promoter: J23150
  Cloning method: Unknown
  Sequencing primers: 5′ GTTATTGTCTCATGAGCGGATAC
Terms and licenses: Academic/Nonprofit Terms; Industry Terms: Not Available to Industry
Depositor comments: Cloning method was In-Fusion.
How to cite: pBbA11a-RFP was a gift from Nigel Scrutton (Addgene plasmid # 126084 ; http://n2t.net/addgene:126084 ; RRID:Addgene_126084)
